Addgene plasmid #52722: pMXs-hs-3xHA-delta6xNHL-LIN-41
Purpose: retroviral expression of human LIN-41 / TRIM71 containing deletion of the 6xNHL repeats and 3 N-terminal HA tags
Depositing lab: Shinya Yamanaka. Depositing organization: J. David Gladstone Institutes. Publication: The let-7/LIN-41 pathway regulates reprogramming to human induced pluripotent stem cells by controlling expression of prodifferentiation genes. Worringer KA, Rand TA, Hayashi Y, Sami S, Takahashi K, Tanabe K, Narita M, Srivastava D, Yamanaka S. Cell Stem Cell. 2014 Jan 2;14(1):40-52. doi: 10.1016/j.stem.2013.11.001. Epub 2013 Nov 14. PubMed 24239284.
Backbone
  Vector backbone: pMXs
  Vector type: Mammalian Expression, Retroviral
Growth in bacteria
  Bacterial resistance: Ampicillin, 100 μg/mL
  Growth temperature: 37°C
  Growth strain: Top10
  Copy number: High Copy
Gene/Insert
  Gene/Insert name: LIN-41 (alt name: TRIM71)
  Species: H. sapiens (human)
  Insert size (bp): 1875
  Mutation: deleted amino acids 593–868
  Entrez Gene: TRIM71 (a.k.a. LIN-41, LIN41)
  Tag / fusion protein: 3xHA (N terminal on insert)
Terms and licenses: Academic/Nonprofit Terms; Industry Terms: Not Available to Industry
How to cite: pMXs-hs-3xHA-delta6xNHL-LIN-41 was a gift from Shinya Yamanaka (Addgene plasmid # 52722 ; http://n2t.net/addgene:52722 ; RRID:Addgene_52722)
