[The description below was written by a language model from this plasmid's Addgene catalogue record and pLannotate feature annotations shown in this document.]
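Description:
pMXs-hs-3xHA-delta6xNHL-LIN-41 is a Moloney murine leukemia virus-based retroviral expression plasmid built on the pMXs backbone, designed to deliver a truncated, epitope-tagged form of human LIN-41 (TRIM71) into mammalian cells. In bacteria it is maintained as a high-copy plasmid through a ColE1/pUC-type origin and selected with ampicillin via the β-lactamase gene and its native promoter. No mammalian selection marker or reporter appears in the feature table.

The viral portion is flanked by MMLV long terminal repeats. Downstream of the 5' LTR lie the MMLV packaging signal (with a short fragment annotated as MESV Ψ), a truncated gag segment lacking its start codon, and a pol region carrying the splice acceptor. Together these elements allow the transcript to be encapsidated when the plasmid is introduced into a packaging cell line supplying gag, pol and env in trans. No separate internal promoter is annotated, so expression of the insert in transduced cells presumably comes from the 5' LTR, as is standard for pMXs vectors. The 3' LTR region is annotated partly as a ΔU3 self-inactivating fragment adjoining an MMLV LTR. This probably reflects split annotation of a single LTR by the software, not a genuine self-inactivating design.

The payload is three tandem HA tags fused in frame to the N terminus of a TRIM71 fragment from which amino acids 593–868, comprising the six NHL repeats, have been deleted. TRIM71 is an E3 ubiquitin ligase involved in post-transcriptional mRNA repression. This mutant serves as a domain-deletion tool, detectable by anti-HA reagents, and was deposited with work on the let-7/LIN-41 pathway in reprogramming to human induced pluripotent stem cells.
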