Features (pLannotate 1.2.2; 13 found; start..end, strand, type, name):
     22..615     +  LTR            LTR: long terminal repeat from Moloney murine leukemia virus
    678..877     +  misc_feature   MMLV Ψ: packaging signal of Moloney murine leukemia virus (MMLV)
    929..1017    +  misc_feature   MESV Ψ (fragment): packaging signal of murine embryonic stem cell virus
   1094..1510    +  CDS            gag (truncated): truncated Moloney murine leukemia virus (MMLV) gag gene lacking the start codon
   1520..1894    +  misc_feature   pol region: Moloney murine leukemia virus (MMLV) pol region containing the splice acceptor site
   1963..2052    +  CDS            3xHA: three tandem HA epitope tags
   2053..3828    +  CDS            TRIM71 (fragment): LIN41_HUMAN - Also known as LIN41. Experimental evidence at protein level: Swiss-Prot protein existence level 1. E3 ubiquitin-protein ligase that cooperates with the microRNAs (miRNAs) machinery and promotes embryonic stem cells proliferation and maintenance (Probable). Binds to miRNAs and associates with AGO2, participating in post-transcriptional repression of transcripts such as CDKN1A (By similarity). In addition, participates in post-transcriptional mRNA repression in a miRNA independent mechanism (PubMed:23125361). Facilitates the G1-S transition to promote rapid embryonic stem cell self
   3882..4003    +  LTR            3' LTR (ΔU3) (fragment): self-inactivating 3' long terminal repeat (LTR) from Moloney murine leukemia virus
   4004..4473    +  LTR            LTR: long terminal repeat from Moloney murine leukemia virus
   4539..4591    -  CDS            lacI (fragment): lac repressor; lacI; The lac repressor binds to the lac operator to inhibit transcription in E. coli. This inhibition can be relieved by adding lactose or isopropyl-β-D-thiogalactopyranoside (IPTG).
   4774..5362    -  rep_origin     ori: high-copy-number ColE1/pMB1/pBR322/pUC origin of replication
   5526..6386    -  CDS            AmpR: β-lactamase; bla; confers resistance to ampicillin, carbenicillin, and related antibiotics
   6387..6491    -  promoter       AmpR promoter: bla
>Addgene plasmid #52722 | pMXs-hs-3xHA-delta6xNHL-LIN-41 | depositor full sequence | sequence record 82073 | pMXs-hs-3xHA-delta6xNHL-LIN-41 sequence 6499 bps
CCCGAAAAGTGCCACCTGCATAATGAAAGACCCCACCTGTAGGTTTGGCAAGCTAGCTTAAGTAACGCCA
TTTTGCAAGGCATGGAAAAATACATAACTGAGAATAGAAAAGTTCAGATCAAGGTCAGGAACAGATGGAA
CAGCTGAATATGGGCCAAACAGGATATCTGTGGTAAGCAGTTCCTGCCCCGGCTCAGGGCCAAGAACAGA
TGGAACAGCTGAATATGGGCCAAACAGGATATCTGTGGTAAGCAGTTCCTGCCCCGGCTCAGGGCCAAGA
ACAGATGGTCCCCAGATGCGGTCCAGCCCTCAGCAGTTTCTAGAGAACCATCAGATGTTTCCAGGGTGCC
CCAAGGACCTGAAATGACCCTGTGCCTTATTTGAACTAACCAATCAGTTCGCTTCTCGCTTCTGTTCGCG
CGCTTCTGCTCCCCGAGCTCAATAAAAGAGCCCACAACCCCTCACTCGGCGCGCCAGTCCTCCGATTGAC
TGAGTCGCCCGGGTACCCGTGTATCCAATAAACCCTCTTGCAGTTGCATCCGACTTGTGGTCTCGCTGTT
CCTTGGGAGGGTCTCCTCTGAGTGATTGACTACCCGTCAGCGGGGGTCTTTCATTTGGGGGCTCGTCCGG
GATCGGGAGACCCCTGCCCAGGGACCACCGACCCACCACCGGGAGGTAAGCTGGCCAGCAACTTATCTGT
GTCTGTCCGATTGTCTAGTGTCTATGACTGATTTTATGCGCCTGCGTCGGTACTAGTTAGCTAACTAGCT
CTGTATCTGGCGGACCCGTGGTGGAACTGACGAGTTCGGAACACCCGGCCGCAACCCTGGGAGACGTCCC
AGGGACTTCGGGGGCCGTTTTTGTGGCCCGACCTGAGTCCAAAAATCCCGATCGTTTTGGACTCTTTGGT
GCACCCCCCTAATAGGAGGGATATGTGGTTCTGGTAGGAGACGAGAACCTAAAACAGTTCCCGCCTCCGT
CTGAATTTTTGCTTTCGGTTTGGGACCGAAGCCGCGCCGCGCGTCTTGTCTGCTGCAGCATCGTTCTGTG
TTGTCTCTGTCTGACTGTGTTTCTGTATTTGTCTGAAAATTAGGGCCAGACTGTTACCACTCCCTTAAGT
TTGACCTTAGGTCACTGGAAAGATGTCGAGCGGATCGCTCACAACCAGTCGGTAGATGTCAAGAAGAGAC
GTTGGGTTACCTTCTGCTCTGCAGAATGGCCAACCTTTAACGTCGGATGGCCGCGAGACGGCACCTTTAA
CCGAGACCTCATCACCCAGGTTAAGATCAAGGTCTTTTCACCTGGCCCGCATGGACACCCAGACCAGGTC
CCCTACATCGTGACCTGGGAAGCCTTGGCTTTTGACCCCCCTCCCTGGGTCAAGCCCTTTGTACACCCTA
AGCCTCCGCCTCCTCTTCCTCCATCCGCCCCGTCTCTCCCCCTTGAACCTCCTCGTTCGACCCCGCCTCG
ATCCTCCCTTTATCCAGCCCTCACTCCTTCTCTAGGCGCCCCCATATGGCCATATGAGATCTTATATGGG
GCACCCCCGCCCCTTGTAAACTTCCCTGACCCTGACATGACAAGAGTTACTAACAGCCCCTCTCTCCAAG
CTCACTTACAGGCTCTCTACTTAGTCCAGCACGAAGTCTGGAGACCTCTGGCGGCAGCCTACCAAGAACA
ACTGGACCGACCGGTGGTACCTCACCCTTACCGAGTCGGCGACACAGTGTGGGTCCGCCGACACCAGACT
AAGAACCTAGAACCTCGCTGGAAAGGACCTTACACAGTCCTGCTGACCACCCCCACCGCCCTCAAAGTAG
ACGGCATCGCAGCTTGGATACACGCCGCCCACGTGAAGGCTGCCGACCCCGGGGGTGGACCATCCTCTAG
ACTGCCGGATCTAGCTAGTTAATTAAGGATCCCAGTGTGGTGGTACGGGAATTCCTGCAGGCCACCATGG
CATACCCATACGATGTTCCTGACTATGCGGGCTATCCCTATGACGTCCCGGACTATGCAGGATCCTATCC
ATATGACGTTCCAGATTACGCTATGGCTTCGTTCCCCGAGACCGATTTCCAGATCTGCTTGCTGTGCAAG
GAGATGTGCGGCTCGCCGGCGCCGCTCTCCTCCAACTCGTCCGCGTCGTCGTCCTCCTCGCAGACGTCCA
CGTCGTCGGGGGGCGGCGGCGGGGGCCCTGGGGCGGCGGCGCGCCGCCTACACGTCCTGCCCTGCCTGCA
CGCCTTCTGCCGCCCCTGCCTCGAGGCGCACCGGCTGCCGGCGGCGGGCGGCGGCGCGGCGGGAGAGCCG
CTCAAGCTGCGCTGCCCCGTGTGCGACCAGAAAGTAGTGCTAGCCGAGGCGGCGGGTATGGACGCGCTGC
CTTCGTCCGCCTTCCTGCTTAGCAACCTGCTCGACGCGGTGGTGGCCACTGCCGACGAGCCGCCGCCCAA
GAACGGGCGCGCCGGCGCTCCGGCGGGAGCGGGCGGCCACAGCAACCACCGGCACCACGCTCACCACGCG
CACCCGCGCGCGTCCGCCTCCGCGCCGCCACTCCCGCAGGCGCCGCAGCCGCCCGCGCCTTCCCGCTCGG
CACCCGGCGGCCCTGCCGCTTCCCCGTCGGCGCTGCTGCTCCGCCGTCCTCACGGCTGCAGCTCGTGCGA
TGAGGGCAACGCAGCTTCTTCGCGCTGCCTCGACTGCCAGGAGCACCTGTGCGACAACTGCGTCCGAGCG
CACCAGCGCGTGCGCCTCACCAAGGACCACTACATCGAGCGCGGCCCGCCGGGTCCCGGTGCCGCAGCAG
CGGCGCAGCAGCTCGGGCTCGGGCCGCCCTTTCCCGGCCCGCCCTTCTCCATCCTCTCAGTGTTTCCCGA
GCGCCTCGGCTTCTGCCAGCACCACGACGACGAGGTGCTGCACCTGTACTGTGACACTTGCTCTGTACCC
ATCTGTCGTGAGTGCACAATGGGCCGGCATGGGGGCCACAGCTTCATCTACCTCCAGGAGGCACTGCAGG
ACTCACGGGCACTCACCATCCAGCTGCTGGCAGATGCCCAGCAGGGACGACAGGCAATCCAGCTGAGCAT
CGAGCAGGCCCAGACGGTGGCGGAACAGGTGGAGATGAAGGCGAAGGTTGTGCAGTCGGAGGTCAAAGCC
GTGACGGCGAGGCATAAGAAAGCCCTGGAGGAACGCGAGTGTGAGCTGCTGTGGAAGGTAGAAAAGATCC
GCCAGGTGAAAGCCAAGTCTCTGTACCTGCAGGTGGAGAAGCTGCGGCAAAACCTCAACAAGCTTGAGAG
CACCATCAGTGCCGTGCAGCAGGTCCTGGAGGAGGGTAGAGCGCTAGACATCCTACTGGCCCGAGACCGG
ATGCTGGCCCAGGTGCAGGAGCTGAAGACCGTGCGGAGCCTCCTGCAGCCCCAGGAAGACGACCGAGTCA
TGTTCACACCCCCCGATCAGGCACTGTACCTTGCCATCAAGTCTTTTGGCTTTGTTAGCAGCGGGGCCTT
TGCCCCACTCACCAAGGCCACAGGCGATGGCCTCAAGCGTGCCCTCCAGGGTAAGGTGGCCTCCTTCACA
GTCATTGGTTATGACCACGATGGTGAGCCCCGCCTCTCAGGAGGCGACCTGATGTCGGCTGTGGTCCTGG
GCCCTGATGGCAACCTGTTTGGTGCAGAGGTGAGTGATCAGCAGAATGGGACATACGTGGTGAGTTACCG
ACCCCAGCTGGAGGGTGAGCACCTGGTATCTGTGACACTGTGCAACCAGCACATTGAGAACAGCCCTTTC
AAGGTGGTGGTCAAGTCAGGCCGCAGCTACGTGGGCATTGGGCTCCCGTAACCTAGGACGATAAAATAAA
AGATTTTATTTAGTCTCCAGAAAAAGGGGGGAATGAAAGACCCCACCTGTAGGTTTGGCAAGCTAGCTTA
AGTAACGCCATTTTGCAAGGCATGGAAAAATACATAACTGAGAATAGAGAAGTTCAGATCAAGGTCAGGA
ACAGATGGAACAGCTGAATATGGGCCAAACAGGATATCTGTGGTAAGCAGTTCCTGCCCCGGCTCAGGGC
CAAGAACAGATGGAACAGCTGAATATGGGCCAAACAGGATATCTGTGGTAAGCAGTTCCTGCCCCGGCTC
AGGGCCAAGAACAGATGGTCCCCAGATGCGGTCCAGCCCTCAGCAGTTTCTAGAGAACCATCAGATGTTT
CCAGGGTGCCCCAAGGACCTGAAATGACCCTGTGCCTTATTTGAACTAACCAATCAGTTCGCTTCTCGCT
TCTGTTCGCGCGCTTCTGCTCCCCGAGCTCAATAAAAGAGCCCACAACCCCTCACTCGGGGCGCCAGTCC
TCCGATTGACTGAGTCGCCCGGGTACCCGTGTATCCAATAAACCCTCTTGCAGTTGCATCCGACTTGTGG
TCTCGCTGTTCCTTGGGAGGGTCTCCTCTGAGTGATTGACTACCCGTCAGCGGGGGTCTTTCACATGCAG
CATGTATCAAAATTAATTTGGTTTTTTTTCTTAAGTATTTACATTAAATGGCCATAGTTGCATTAATGAA
TCGGCCAACGCGCGGGGAGAGGCGGTTTGCGTATTGGGCGCTCTTCCGCTTCCTCGCTCACTGACTCGCT
GCGCTCGGTCGTTCGGCTGCGGCGAGCGGTATCAGCTCACTCAAAGGCGGTAATACGGTTATCCACAGAA
TCAGGGGATAACGCAGGAAAGAACATGTGAGCAAAAGGCCAGCAAAAGGCCAGGAACCGTAAAAAGGCCG
CGTTGCTGGCGTTTTTCCATAGGCTCCGCCCCCCTGACGAGCATCACAAAAATCGACGCTCAAGTCAGAG
GTGGCGAAACCCGACAGGACTATAAAGATACCAGGCGTTTCCCCCTGGAAGCTCCCTCGTGCGCTCTCCT
GTTCCGACCCTGCCGCTTACCGGATACCTGTCCGCCTTTCTCCCTTCGGGAAGCGTGGCGCTTTCTCATA
GCTCACGCTGTAGGTATCTCAGTTCGGTGTAGGTCGTTCGCTCCAAGCTGGGCTGTGTGCACGAACCCCC
CGTTCAGCCCGACCGCTGCGCCTTATCCGGTAACTATCGTCTTGAGTCCAACCCGGTAAGACACGACTTA
TCGCCACTGGCAGCAGCCACTGGTAACAGGATTAGCAGAGCGAGGTATGTAGGCGGTGCTACAGAGTTCT
TGAAGTGGTGGCCTAACTACGGCTACACTAGAAGAACAGTATTTGGTATCTGCGCTCTGCTGAAGCCAGT
TACCTTCGGAAAAAGAGTTGGTAGCTCTTGATCCGGCAAACAAACCACCGCTGGTAGCGGTGGTTTTTTT
GTTTGCAAGCAGCAGATTACGCGCAGAAAAAAAGGATCTCAAGAAGATCCTTTGATCTTTTCTACGGGGT
CTGACGCTCAGTGGAACGAAAACTCACGTTAAGGGATTTTGGTCATGAGATTATCAAAAAGGATCTTCAC
CTAGATCCTTTTGCGGCCGGCCGCAAATCAATCTAAAGTATATATGAGTAAACTTGGTCTGACAGTTACC
AATGCTTAATCAGTGAGGCACCTATCTCAGCGATCTGTCTATTTCGTTCATCCATAGTTGCCTGACTCCC
CGTCGTGTAGATAACTACGATACGGGAGGGCTTACCATCTGGCCCCAGTGCTGCAATGATACCGCGAGAC
CCACGCTCACCGGCTCCAGATTTATCAGCAATAAACCAGCCAGCCGGAAGGGCCGAGCGCAGAAGTGGTC
CTGCAACTTTATCCGCCTCCATCCAGTCTATTAATTGTTGCCGGGAAGCTAGAGTAAGTAGTTCGCCAGT
TAATAGTTTGCGCAACGTTGTTGCCATTGCTACAGGCATCGTGGTGTCACGCTCGTCGTTTGGTATGGCT
TCATTCAGCTCCGGTTCCCAACGATCAAGGCGAGTTACATGATCCCCCATGTTGTGCAAAAAAGCGGTTA
GCTCCTTCGGTCCTCCGATCGTTGTCAGAAGTAAGTTGGCCGCAGTGTTATCACTCATGGTTATGGCAGC
ACTGCATAATTCTCTTACTGTCATGCCATCCGTAAGATGCTTTTCTGTGACTGGTGAGTACTCAACCAAG
TCATTCTGAGAATAGTGTATGCGGCGACCGAGTTGCTCTTGCCCGGCGTCAATACGGGATAATACCGCGC
CACATAGCAGAACTTTAAAAGTGCTCATCATTGGAAAACGTTCTTCGGGGCGAAAACTCTCAAGGATCTT
ACCGCTGTTGAGATCCAGTTCGATGTAACCCACTCGTGCACCCAACTGATCTTCAGCATCTTTTACTTTC
ACCAGCGTTTCTGGGTGAGCAAAAACAGGAAGGCAAAATGCCGCAAAAAAGGGAATAAGGGCGACACGGA
AATGTTGAATACTCATACTCTTCCTTTTTCAATATTATTGAAGCATTTATCAGGGTTATTGTCTCATGAG
CGGATACATATTTGAATGTATTTAGAAAAATAAACAAATAGGGGTTCCGCGCACATTTC
