>Addgene plasmid #52722 | pMXs-hs-3xHA-delta6xNHL-LIN-41 | addgene partial sequence | sequence record 84034 | pMX-S1811 5'-GACGGCATCGCAGCTTGGATACAC-3'
GTGAAGGCTGCCGACCCCGGGGGTGGACCATCCTCTAGACTGCCGGATCTAGCTAGTTAATTAAGGATCC
CAGTGTGGTGGTACGGGAATTCCTGCAGGCCACCATGGCATACCCATACGATGTTCCTGACTATGCGGGC
TATCCCTATGACGTCCCGGACTATGCAGGATCCTATCCATATGACGTTCCAGATTACGCTATGGCTTCGT
TCCCCGAGACCGATTTCCAGATCTGCTTGCTGTGCAAGGAGATGTGCGGCTCGCCGGCGCCGCTCTCCTC
CAACTCGTCCGCGTCGTCGTCCTCCTCGCAGACGTCCACGTCGTCGGGGGGCGGCGGCGGGGGCCCTGGG
GCGGCGGCGCGCCGCCTACACGTCCTGCCCTGCCTGCACGCCTTCTGCCGCCCCTGCCTCGAGGCGCACC
GGCTGCCGGCGGCGGGCGGCGGCGCGGCGGGAGAGCCGCTCAAGCTGCGCTGCCCCGTGTGCGACCAGAA
AGTAGTGCTAGCCGAGGCGGCGGGTATGGACGCGCTGCCTTCGTCCGCCTTCCTGCTTAGCAACCTGCTC
GACGCGGTGGTGGCCACTGCCGACGAGCCGCCGCCCAAGAACGGGCGCGCCGGCGCTCCGGCGGGAGCGG
GCGGCCACAGCAACCACCGGCACCACGCTCACCACGCGCACCCGCGCGCGTCCGCCTCCGCGCCGCCACT
CCCGCAGGCGCCGCAGCCGCCCGCGCCTTCCCGCTCGGCACCCGGCGGCCCTGCCGCTTC
