>Addgene plasmid #52722 | pMXs-hs-3xHA-delta6xNHL-LIN-41 | addgene partial sequence | sequence record 84037 | pMX-L3205 5'-CCCTTTTTCTGGAGACTAAATAAA-3'
TCGTCCTAGGTTACGGGAGCCCAATGCCCACGTAGCTGCGGCCTGACTTGACCACCACCTTGAAAGGGCT
GTTCTCAATGTGCTGGTTGCACAGTGTCACAGATACCAGGTGCTCACCCTCCAGCTGGGGTCGGTAACTC
ACCACGTATGTCCCATTCTGCTGATCACTCACCTCTGCACCAAACAGGTTGCCATCAGGGCCCAGGACCA
CAGCCGACATCAGGTCGCCTCCTGAGAGGCGGGGCTCACCATCGTGGTCATAACCAATGACTGTGAAGGA
GGCCACCTTACCCTGGAGGGCACGCTTGAGGCCATCGCCTGTGGCCTTGGTGAGTGGGGCAAAGGCCCCG
CTGCTAACAAAGCCAAAAGACTTGATGGCAAGGTACAGTGCCTGATCGGGGGGTGTGAACATGACTCGGT
CGTCTTCCTGGGGCTGCAGGAGGCTCCGCACGGTCTTCAGCTCCTGCACCTGGGCCAGCATCCGGTCTCG
GGCCAGTAGGATGTCTAGCGCTCTACCCTCCTCCAGGACCTGCTGCACGGCACTGATGGTGCTCTCAAGC
TTGTTGAGGTTTTGCCGCAGCTTCTCCACCTGCAGGTACAGAGACTTGGCTTTCACCTGGCGGATCTTTT
CTACCTTCCACAGCAGCTCACACTCGCGTTCCTCCAGGGCTTTCTTATGCCTCGCAGTCACGGCTTTGAC
CTCCGACTGCACAACCTTCGCCTTCATCTCCACCTGTTCCGCCACCGTCTGGGCCTGCTCGATGCTCAGC
TGGATTGCCTGTCGTCCCTGCTGGGCATCTGCCAGCAGCTGGATGGTGAGTGCCCGTGAGTCCTGCAGTG
CCTCCTGGAGGTAGATGAAGCTGTGGCCCCCATGCCGGCCCATTGTGCACTCACGACAGATGGGTACAGA
